>Addgene plasmid #24905 | pENTR-fishRab8A[Q67L] | depositor partial sequence | sequence record 11522 | Author sequence
CTATGGCTAAAACCTATGATTATCTCTTCAAACTGTTGCTCATCGGCGACAGCGGGGTAGGTAAGACCTG
TGTATTGTTTCGTTTCAGCGAGGACGCTTTCAACTCAACATTCATTTCCACAATCGGAATAGATTTCAAG
ATCCGTACAATAGAGCTCGACGGAAAGAAAATCAAGCTGCAGATCTGGGACACTGCTGGACTGGAGAGAT
TTCGAACTATAACGACCGCTTACTACCGAGGAGCTATGGGTATTATGCTCGTATATGACATTACCAACGA
GAAGAGTTTTGATAACATCAAAAATTGGATTAGAAACATTGAAGAGCACGCCAGCGCAGACGTGGAGAAG
ATGATTCTGGGAAACAAGTGTGATATCAATGAAAAGCGCCAAGTGAGTAAGGATAGGGGAGAGAAACTTG
CCCTGGAATACGGGATCAAATTTATGGAAACCTCTGCAAAAGCCAACATTAACGTGGAAAATGCATTCCT
GACCCTTGCAAGAGATATTAAGGCTAAGATGGATACAAAACTTGAAGGAAATAACCCACAGGGGTCTAAT
CACGGAGTGAAGATTACCACTGAACAGCCTAAAAAGTCAAGCTTTTTTAGATGCGTGCTGCTGTAA
