>Addgene plasmid #24905 | pENTR-fishRab8A[Q67L] | addgene partial sequence | sequence record 30841 | 24905 with M13pUC-fwd
CCAATAATGATTTTATTTTGACTGATAGTGACCTGTTCGTTGCAACAAATTGATGAGCAATGCTTTTTTA
TAATGCCAACTTTGTACAAAAAAGCAGGCTCTATGGCTAAAACCTATGATTATCTCTTCAAACTGTTGCT
CATCGGCGACAGCGGGGTAGGTAAGACCTGTGTATTGTTTCGTTTCAGCGAGGACGCTTTCAACTCAACA
TTCATTTCCACAATCGGAATAGATTTCAAGATCCGTACAATAGAGCTCGACGGAAAGAAAATCAAGCTGC
AGATCTGGGACACTGCTGGACTGGAGAGATTTCGAACTATAACGACCGCTTACTACCGAGGAGCTATGGG
TATTATGCTCGTATATGACATTACCAACGAGAAGAGTTTTGATAACATCAAAAATTGGATTAGAAACATT
GAAGAGCACGCCAGCGCAGACGTGGAGAAGATGATTCTGGGAAACAAGTGTGATATCAATGAAAAGCGCC
AAGTGAGTAAGGATAGGGGAGAGAAACTTGCCCTGGAATACGGGATCAAATTTATGGAAACCTCTGCAAA
AGCCAACATTAACGTGGAAAATGCATTCCTGACCCTTGCAAGAGATATTAAGGCTAAGATGGATAC
