[The description below was written by a language model from this plasmid's Addgene catalogue record.]
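Description:
pENTR-fishRab8A[Q67L] is a Gateway entry clone built on a pDONR-derived backbone of about 2.5 kb. It is maintained in E. coli as a high-copy plasmid under kanamycin selection. As an entry vector it is not meant to express its insert. No promoter, tag or reporter is listed in the record, and no feature table is available to confirm the individual backbone elements. The insert is instead a shuttling cassette flanked by Gateway recombination sites, which the record notes were preserved on both sides. This allows the coding sequence to be moved by recombination into any compatible destination vector, and that vector then supplies the promoter, fusion tags and host-specific elements.

The payload is a 624 bp zebrafish (D. rerio) Rab8A coding sequence that was produced by gene synthesis and carries a glutamine-to-leucine substitution at position 67. Rab8 is a small GTPase involved in membrane trafficking. In Rab-family proteins, mutating the equivalent catalytic glutamine generally impairs GTP hydrolysis, so the protein is held in its GTP-bound, constitutively active state, although the record itself does not describe the functional effect of the change. The associated publication concerns cooperation between a core complex of BBS proteins and Rab8 in ciliary membrane biogenesis. This suggests the clone serves as a source for expression constructs used to test the effect of the mutant Rab8A on cilium formation, plausibly in zebrafish. The record does not specify the downstream destination vectors or experiments.
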