Addgene plasmid #24905: pENTR-fishRab8A[Q67L]
Depositing lab: Maxence Nachury. Depositing organization: Stanford University. Publication: A core complex of BBS proteins cooperates with the GTPase Rab8 to promote ciliary membrane biogenesis. Nachury MV, Loktev AV, Zhang Q, Westlake CJ, Peranen J, Merdes A, Slusarski DC, Scheller RH, Bazan JF, Sheffield VC, Jackson PK. Cell. 2007 Jun 15. 129(6):1201-13. 10.1016/j.cell.2007.03.053 PubMed 17574030.
Backbone
  Vector backbone: pDONR
  Backbone size w/o insert (bp): 2500
  Vector type: Gateway entry vector
Growth in bacteria
  Bacterial resistance: Kanamycin, 50 μg/mL
  Growth temperature: 37°C
  Growth strain: DH5alpha
  Copy number: High Copy
Gene/Insert
  Gene/Insert name: fishRab8A
  Species: D. rerio (zebrafish)
  Insert size (bp): 624
  Mutation: Changed Glutamine 67 to Leucine
  Cloning method: Gateway Cloning; 5′ cloning site Gateway recombination (not destroyed); 3′ cloning site Gateway recombination (not destroyed)
  Sequencing primers: 5′ M13F(-20)
Terms and licenses: Academic/Nonprofit Terms; Industry Terms: Not Available to Industry
Depositor comments: This construct was generated by gene synthesis.
How to cite: pENTR-fishRab8A[Q67L] was a gift from Maxence Nachury (Addgene plasmid # 24905 ; http://n2t.net/addgene:24905 ; RRID:Addgene_24905)
